>Addgene plasmid #91253 | pHH0103_ITK-1/1 | addgene full sequence | sequence record 190993 | Addgene NGS Result
CATGACATTAACCTATAAAAATAGGCGTATCACGAGGCCCTTTCGTCTTCAAGAATTCCCGACACCATCG
AATGGTGCAAAACCTTTCGCGGTATGGCATGATAGCGCCCGGAAGAGAGTCAATTCAGGGTGGTGAATGT
GAAACCAGTAACGTTATACGATGTCGCAGAGTATGCCGGTGTCTCTTATCAGACCGTTTCCCGCGTGGTG
AACCAGGCCAGCCACGTTTCTGCGAAAACGCGGGAAAAAGTGGAAGCGGCGATGGCGGAGCTGAATTACA
TTCCCAACCGCGTGGCACAACAACTGGCGGGCAAACAGTCGTTGCTGATTGGCGTTGCCACCTCCAGTCT
GGCCCTGCACGCGCCGTCGCAAATTGTCGCGGCGATTAAATCTCGCGCCGATCAACTGGGTGCCAGCGTG
GTGGTGTCGATGGTAGAACGAAGCGGCGTCGAAGCCTGTAAAGCGGCGGTGCACAATCTTCTCGCGCAAC
GCGTCAGTGGGCTGATCATTAACTATCCGCTGGATGACCAGGATGCCATTGCTGTGGAAGCTGCCTGCAC
TAATGTTCCGGCGTTATTTCTTGATGTCTCTGACCAGACACCCATCAACAGTATTATTTTCTCCCATGAA
GACGGTACGCGACTGGGCGTGGAGCATCTGGTCGCATTGGGTCACCAGCAAATCGCGCTGTTAGCGGGCC
CATTAAGTTCTGTCTCGGCGCGTCTGCGTCTGGCTGGCTGGCATAAATATCTCACTCGCAATCAAATTCA
GCCGATAGCGGAACGGGAAGGCGACTGGAGTGCCATGTCCGGTTTTCAACAAACCATGCAAATGCTGAAT
GAGGGCATCGTTCCCACTGCGATGCTGGTTGCCAACGATCAGATGGCGCTGGGCGCAATGCGCGCCATTA
CCGAGTCCGGGCTGCGCGTTGGTGCGGATATCTCGGTAGTGGGATACGACGATACCGAAGACAGCTCATG
TTATATCCCGCCGTTAACCACCATCAAACAGGATTTTCGCCTGCTGGGGCAAACCAGCGTGGACCGCTTG
CTGCAACTCTCTCAGGGCCAGGCGGTGAAGGGCAATCAGCTGTTGCCCGTCTCACTGGTGAAAAGAAAAA
CCACCCTGGCGCCCAATACGCAAACCGCCTCTCCCCGCGCGTTGGCCGATTCATTAATGCAGCTGGCACG
ACAGGTTTCCCGACTGGAAAGCGGGCAGTGAGCGCAACGCAATTAATGTAAGTTAGCTCACTCATTAGGC
ACAATTCTCATGTTTGACAGCTTATCATCGACTGCACGGTGCACCAATGCTTCTGGCGTCAGGCAGCCAT
CGGAAGCTGTGGTATGGCTGTGCAGGTCGTAAATCACTGCATAATTCGTGTCGCTCAAGGCGCACTCCCG
TTCTGGATAATGTTTTTTGCGCCGACATCATAACGGTTCTGGCAAATATTCTGAAATGAGCTGTTGACAA
TTAATCATCGGCTCGTATAATGTGTGGAATTGTGAGCGGATAACAATTTCACACAGGAAACAGCCAGTCC
GTTTAGGTGTTTTCACGAGCACTTCACCAACAAGGACCATAGATTATGAAAATCGAAGAACACCATCACC
ATCACCATTCCAGCGGTAAGCTTATGTCCCCTATACTAGGTTATTGGAAAATTAAGGGCCTTGTGCAACC
CACTCGACTTCTTTTGGAATATCTTGAAGAAAAATATGAAGAGCATTTGTATGAGCGCGATGAAGGTGAT
AAATGGCGAAACAAAAAGTTTGAATTGGGTTTGGAGTTTCCCAATCTTCCTTATTATATTGATGGTGATG
TTAAATTAACACAGTCTATGGCCATCATACGTTATATAGCTGACAAGCACAACATGTTGGGTGGTTGTCC
AAAAGAGCGTGCAGAGATTTCAATGCTTGAAGGAGCGGTTTTGGATATTAGATACGGTGTTTCGAGAATT
GCATATAGTAAAGACTTTGAAACTCTCAAAGTTGATTTTCTTAGCAAGCTACCTGAAATGCTGAAAATGT
TCGAAGATCGTTTATGTCATAAAACATATTTAAATGGTGATCATGTAACCCATCCTGACTTCATGTTGTA
TGACGCTCTTGATGTTGTTTTATACATGGACCCAATGTGCCTGGATGCGTTCCCAAAATTAGTTTGTTTT
AAAAAACGTATTGAAGCTATCCCACAAATTGATAAGTACTTGAAATCCAGCAAGTATATAGCATGGCCTT
TGCAGGGCTGGCAAGCCACGTTTGGTGGTGGCGACCATCCTCCAAAATCGGATCTGGAAGTTCTGTTCCA
GGGGCCCCTGTCCAGCGGTCTGGTTCCGCGTGGTTCCGGTACCGCGGCCCAGCCGGCCACCGTTGTTATC
GCCCTGTATGACTATCAGACGAATGACCCGCAAGAACTGGCACTGCGTCGCAATGAAGAATACTGCCTGC
TGGACAGCTCTGAAATTCATTGGTGGCGTGTCCAGGATCGCAACGGCCACGAAGGTTATGTGCCGAGTTC
CTACCTGGTTGAAAAAAGCGCGGCCGCATA
[142 nt withheld, positions 2551-2692]
C
[98 nt withheld, positions 2694-2791]
AGTTTGTACTGGTGACGAAACTCAGTGTCTAGCTAGAGTGGC
[149 nt withheld, positions 2834-2982]
T
[41 nt withheld, positions 2984-3024]
T
[62 nt withheld, positions 3026-3087]
A
[35 nt withheld, positions 3089-3123]
CCTCCCTCAATCGGTTGAATGTCGCCCTTTTGTCTTTGGCGCTGGTAAACCATATGAA
[86 nt withheld, positions 3182-3267]
T
[54 nt withheld, positions 3269-3322]
CTAGCGCCGCCCTATACCTTGTCTGCCTCCCCGCGTTGCGTCGCGGTGCATGGAGCCGGGCCACCTCGAC
CTGAATGGAAGCCGGCGGCACCTCGCTAACGGATTCACCACTCCAAGAATTGGAGCCAATCAATTCTTGC
GGAGAACTGTGAATGCGCAAACCAACCCTTGGCAGAACATATCCATCGCGTCCGCCATCTCCAGCAGCCG
CACGCGGCGCATCTCGGGCAGCGTTGGGTCCTGGCCACGGGTGCGCATGATCGTGCTCCTGTCGTTGAGG
ACCCGGCTAGGCTGGCGGGGTTGCCTTACTGGTTAGCAGAATGAATCACCGATACGCGAGCGAACGTGAA
GCGACTGCTGCTGCAAAACGTCTGCGACCTGAGCAACAACATGAATGGTCTTCGGTTTCCGTGTTTCGTA
AAGTCTGGAAACGCGGAAGTCAGCGCCCTGCACCATTATGTTCCGGATCTGCATCGCAGGATGCTGCTGG
CTACCCTGTGGAACACCTACATCTGTATTAACGAAGCGCTGGCATTGACCCTGAGTGATTTTTCTCTGGT
CCCGCCGCATCCATACCGCCAGTTGTTTACCCTCACAACGTTCCAGTAACCGGGCATGTTCATCATCAGT
AACCCGTATCGTGAGCATCCTCTCTCGTTTCATCGGTATCATTACCCCCATGAACAGAAATCCCCCTTAC
ACGGAGGCATCAGTGACCAAACAGGAAAAAACCGCCCTTAACATGGCCCGCTTTATCAGAAGCCAGACAT
TAACGCTTCTGGAGAAACTCAACGAGCTGGACGCGGATGAACAGGCAGACATCTGTGAATCGCTTCACGA
CCACGCTGATGAGCTTTACCGCAGGATCCGCGAAATTGTAAGCGTTAATATTTTGTTAAAATTCGCGTTA
AATTTTTGTTAAATCAGCTCATTTTTTAACCAATAGGCCGAAATCGGCAAAATCCCTTATAAATCAAAAG
AATAGACCGAGATAGGGT
[37 nt withheld, positions 4321-4357]
AAAGAACGTGGACTCCAACGTCAAAGG
[49 nt withheld, positions 4385-4433]
T
[91 nt withheld, positions 4435-4525]
G
[124 nt withheld, positions 4527-4650]
CGCGGATCCTGCCTCGCGCGTTTCGGTGATGACGGTGAAAACCTCTGACACATGCAGCTCCCGGAGACGG
TCACAGCTTGTCTGTAAGCGGATGCCGGGAGCAGACAAGCCCGTCAGGGCGCGTCAGCGGGTGTTGGCGG
GTGTCGGGGCGCAGCCATGACCCAGTCACGTAGCGATAGCGGAGTGTATACTGGCTTAACTATGCGGCAT
CAGAGCAGATTGTACTGAGAGTGCACCATATGCGGTGTGAAATACCGCACAGATGCGTAAGGAGAAAATA
CCGCATCAGGCGCTCTTCCGCTTCCTCGCTCACTGACTCGCTGCGCTCGGTCGTTCGGCTGCGGCGAGCG
GTATCAGCTCACTCAAAGGCGGTAATACGGTTATCCACAGAATCAGGGGATAACGCAGGAAAGAACATGT
GAGCAAAAGGCCAGCAAAAGGCCAGGAACCGTAAAAAGGCCGCGTTGCTGGCGTTTTTCCATAGGCTCCG
CCCCCCTGACGAGCATCACAAAAATCGACGCTCAAGTCAGAGGTGGCGAAACCCGACAGGACTATAAAGA
TACCAGGGTTTCCCCCTGGAAGCTCCCTCGTGCGCTCTCCTGTTCCGACCCTGCCGCTTACCGGATACCT
GTCCGCCTTTCTCCCTTCGGGAAGCGTGGCGCTTTCTCATAGCTCACGCTGTAGGTATCTCAGTTCGGTG
TAGGTCGTTCGCTCCAAGCTGGGCTGTGTGCACGAACCCCCCGTTCAGCCCGACCGCTGCGCCTTATCCG
GTAACTATCGTCTTGAGTCCAACCCGGTAAGACACGACTTATCGCCACTGGCAGCAGCCACTGGTAACAG
GATTAGCAGAGCGAGGTATGTAGGCGGTGCTACAGAGTTCTTGAAGTGGTGGCCTAACTACGGCTACACT
AGAAGGACAGTATTTGGTATCTGCGCTCTGCTGAAGCCAGTTACCTTCGGAAAAAGAGTTGGTAGCTCTT
GATCCGGCAAACAAACCACCGCTGGTAGCGGTGGTTTTTTTGTTTGCAAGCAGCAGATTACGCGCAGAAA
AAAAGGATCTCAAGAAGATCCTTTGATCTTTTCTACGGGGTCTGACGCTCAGTGGAACGAAAACTCACGT
TAAGGGATTTTGGTCATGAGATTATCAAAAAGGATCTTCACCTAGATCCTTTTAAATTAAAAATGAAGTT
TTAAATCAATCTAAAGTATATATGAGTAAACTTGGTCTGACAGTTACCAATGCTTAATCAGTGAGGCACC
TATCTCAGCGATCTGTCTATTTCGTTCATCCATAGTTGCCTGACTCCCCGTCGTGTAGATAACTACGATA
CGGGAGGGCTTACCATCTGGCCCCAGTGCTGCAATGATACCGCGAGACCCACGCTCACCGGCTCCAGATT
TATCAGCAATAAACCAGCCAGCCGGAAGGGCCGAGCGCAGAAGTGGTCCTGCAACTTTATCCGCCTCCAT
CCAGTCTATTAATTGTTGCCGGGAAGCTAGAGTAAGTAGTTCGCCAGTTAATAGTTTGCGCAACGTTGTT
GCCATTGCTGCAGGCATCGTGGTGTCACGCTCGTCGTTTGGTATGGCTTCATTCAGCTCCGGTTCCCAAC
GATCAAGGCGAGTTACATGATCCCCCATGTTGTGCAAAAAAGCGGTTAGCTCCTTCGGTCCTCCGATCGT
TGTCAGAAGTAAGTTGGCCGCAGTGTTATCACTCATGGTTATGGCAGCACTGCATAATTCTCTTACTGTC
ATGCCATCCGTAAGATGCTTTTCTGTGACTGGTGAGTACTCAACCAAGTCATTCTGAGAATAGTGTATGC
GGCGACCGAGTTGCTCTTGCCCGGCGTCAACACGGGATAATACCGCGCCACATAGCAGAACTTTAAAAGT
GCTCATCATTGGAAAACGTTCTTCGGGGCGAAAACTCTCAAGGATCTTACCGCTGTTGAGATCCAGTTCG
ATGTAACCCACTCGTGCACCCAACTGATCTTCAGCATCTTTTACTTTCACCAGCGTTTCTGGGTGAGCAA
AAACAGGAAGGCAAAATGCCGCAAAAAAGGGAATAAGGGCGACACGGAAATGTTGAATACTCATACTCTT
CCTTTTTCAATATTATTGAAGCATTTATCAGGGTTATTGTCTCATGAGCGGATACATATTTGAATGTATT
TAGAAAAATAAACAAATAGGGGTTCCGCGCACATTTCCCCGAAAAGTGCCACCTGACGTCTAAGAAACCA
TTATTAT
Features (pLannotate 1.2.2; 21 found; start..end, strand, type, name):
     61..138     +  promoter       lacIq promoter: lacI (mutant); In the lacIq allele, a single base change in the promoter boosts expression of the lacI gene about 10-fold.
    139..1221    +  CDS            lacI: lac repressor; lacI; The lac repressor binds to the lac operator to inhibit transcription in E. coli. This inhibition can be relieved by adding lactose or isopropyl-β-D-thiogalactopyranoside (IPTG).
   1234..1255    +  protein_bind   CAP binding site: CAP binding activates transcription in the presence of cAMP. E. coli catabolite activator protein
   1274..1291    +  promoter       tet promoter (fragment): E. coli promoter for tetracycline efflux protein gene
   1464..1492    +  promoter       tac promoter: strong E. coli promoter; hybrid between the trp and lac UV5 promoters
   1500..1516    +  protein_bind   lac operator: The lac repressor binds to the lac operator to inhibit transcription in E. coli. This inhibition can be relieved by adding lactose or isopropyl-β-D-thiogalactopyranoside (IPTG). lac repressor encoded by lacI
   1601..1618    +  CDS            6xHis: 6xHis affinity tag
   1634..2287    +  CDS            GST26_SCHJA: Experimental evidence at protein level: Swiss-Prot protein existence level 1. GST isoenzymes appear to play a central role in the parasite detoxification system. Other functions are also suspected including a role in increasing the solubility of haematin in the parasite gut. From Schistosoma japonicum (Blood fluke).
   2369..2539    +  CDS            ITK (fragment): ITK_HUMAN - Also known as EMT, LYK. Experimental evidence at protein level: Swiss-Prot protein existence level 1. Tyrosine kinase that plays an essential role in regulation of the adaptive immune response. Regulates the development, function and differentiation of conventional T-cells and nonconventional NKT-cells. When antigen presenting cells (APC) activate T-cell receptor (TCR), a series of phosphorylation lead to the recruitment of ITK to the cell membrane, in the vicinity of the stimulated TCR receptor, where it is phosphorylated by LCK. Phosphorylation leads to ITK autophosphorylation an
   2555..2602    +  terminator     fd terminator (sequence withheld): central terminator from bacteriophage fd (Otsuka and Kunisawa, 1982)
   2607..2819    +  CDS            M13 gene III (fragment) (sequence partly withheld): pIII; III; minor coat protein
   2834..3304    +  CDS            M13 gene III (fragment) (sequence partly withheld): pIII; III; minor coat protein
   3326..3396    +  CDS            TcR (fragment): tetracycline efflux protein; tet; confers resistance to tetracycline
   3638..4018    -  CDS            YPB1_ECOLX: Protein predicted: Swiss-Prot protein existence level 4. From Escherichia coli.
   4035..4186    +  CDS            rop (fragment): Rop protein, which maintains plasmids at low copy number; rop
   4222..4650    -  rep_origin     f1 ori (sequence partly withheld): f1 bacteriophage origin of replication; arrow indicates direction of (+) strand synthesis
   4659..4698    +  CDS            rop (fragment): Rop protein, which maintains plasmids at low copy number; rop
   4800..4940    +  misc_feature   bom: basis of mobility region from pBR322
   5126..5713    -  rep_origin     ori: high-copy-number ColE1/pMB1/pBR322/pUC origin of replication
   5884..6744    -  CDS            AmpR: β-lactamase; bla; confers resistance to ampicillin, carbenicillin, and related antibiotics
   6745..6849    -  promoter       AmpR promoter: bla
