[The description below was written by a language model from this plasmid's Addgene catalogue record and pLannotate feature annotations shown in this document.]
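Description:
pHH0103_ITK-1/1 is a bacterial expression plasmid of about 6.9 kb built on the pHH0103 backbone, made for producing and purifying the SH3 domain of human ITK, a T-cell tyrosine kinase. The name "1/1" presumably marks this as the only SH3 domain in the protein. It replicates in E. coli from a ColE1/pBR322-type origin and carries the pBR322 bom region. The catalogue lists it as low copy. Selection is with ampicillin, through a β-lactamase gene under its own promoter. An f1 phage origin is also present, inserted so that it splits the rop gene into two fragments. Short remnants of the tetracycline resistance gene and its promoter remain from the pBR322 lineage and should not be functional.

The expression cassette is driven by the strong hybrid tac promoter followed by a lac operator. The plasmid supplies its own lac repressor from a lacI gene under the up-mutated lacIq promoter, so transcription is kept low until IPTG is added. The open reading frame begins with a 6xHis tag, followed by Schistosoma japonicum glutathione S-transferase and then the ITK fragment. The insert is recorded as 192 bp and was cloned between SfiI and NotI sites. The product is therefore a His-GST-SH3 fusion that can be purified on either nickel or glutathione resin.

Downstream of the insert are a phage fd terminator and two fragments of M13 gene III. Together with the f1 origin, these suggest that the backbone derives from a phagemid display vector, although the record does not say whether the gene III fragments are expressed here. The plasmid belongs to a collection used to survey the peptide-binding specificities of the human SH3 domain family.
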