Addgene plasmid #91253: pHH0103_ITK-1/1
Purpose: Protein expression and purification of human SH3 domain construct ITK-1/1
Depositing lab: Sachdev Sidhu. Depositing organization: University of Toronto. Publication: Comprehensive Analysis of the Human SH3 Domain Family Reveals a Wide Variety of Non-canonical Specificities. Teyra J, Huang H, Jain S, Guan X, Dong A, Liu Y, Tempel W, Min J, Tong Y, Kim PM, Bader GD, Sidhu SS. Structure. 2017 Oct 3;25(10):1598-1610.e3. doi: 10.1016/j.str.2017.07.017. Epub 2017 Sep 7. PubMed 28890361.
Backbone
  Vector backbone: pHH0103
  Vector type: Bacterial Expression
Growth in bacteria
  Bacterial resistance: Ampicillin, 100 μg/mL
  Growth temperature: 37°C
  Growth strain: DH5alpha
  Copy number: Low Copy
Gene/Insert
  Gene/Insert name: ITK-1/1
  Species: H. sapiens (human)
  Insert size (bp): 192
  Entrez Gene: ITK (a.k.a. EMT, LPFS1, LYK, PSCTK2)
  Cloning method: Restriction Enzyme; 5′ cloning site Sfi1 (unknown if destroyed); 3′ cloning site Not1 (unknown if destroyed)
Terms and licenses: Academic/Nonprofit Terms; Industry Terms: Not Available to Industry
How to cite: pHH0103_ITK-1/1 was a gift from Sachdev Sidhu (Addgene plasmid # 91253 ; http://n2t.net/addgene:91253 ; RRID:Addgene_91253)
