>Addgene plasmid #91253 | pHH0103_ITK-1/1 | depositor partial sequence | sequence record 175741 | insert sequence
GGCCCAGCCGGCCACCGTTGTTATCGCCCTGTATGACTATCAGACGAATGACCCGCAAGAACTGGCACTG
CGTCGCAATGAAGAATACTGCCTGCTGGACAGCTCTGAAATTCATTGGTGGCGTGTCCAGGATCGCAACG
GCCACGAAGGTTATGTGCCGAGTTCCTACCTGGTTGAAAAAAGCGCGGCCGC
